>Addgene plasmid #65196 | pYTK089 | depositor full sequence | sequence record 110249 | Full Sequence
TCGGTCTCACCGAGCGGCCGCGATTATCAAAAAGGATCTTCACCTAGATCCTTTTAAATTAAAAATGAAG
TTTTAAATCAATCTAAAGTATATATGAGTAAACTTGGTCTGACAGTTACCAATGCTTAATCAGTGAGGCA
CCTATCTCAGCGATCTGTCTATTTCGTTCATCCATAGTTGCCTGACTCCCCGTCGTGTAGATAACTACGA
TACGGGAGGGCTTACCATCTGGCCCCAGTGCTGCAATGATACCGCGGGACCCACGCTCACCGGCTCCAGA
TTTATCAGCAATAAACCAGCCAGCCGGAAGGGCCGAGCGCAGAAGTGGTCCTGCAACTTTATCCGCCTCC
ATCCAGTCTATTAATTGTTGCCGGGAAGCTAGAGTAAGTAGTTCGCCAGTTAATAGTTTGCGCAACGTTG
TTGCCATTGCTACAGGCATCGTGGTGTCACGCTCGTCGTTTGGTATGGCTTCATTCAGCTCCGGTTCCCA
ACGATCAAGGCGAGTTACATGATCCCCCATGTTGTGCAAAAAAGCGGTTAGCTCCTTCGGTCCTCCGATC
GTTGTCAGAAGTAAGTTGGCCGCAGTGTTATCACTCATGGTTATGGCAGCACTGCATAATTCTCTTACTG
TCATGCCATCCGTAAGATGCTTTTCTGTGACTGGTGAGTACTCAACCAAGTCATTCTGAGAATAGTGTAT
GCGGCGACCGAGTTGCTCTTGCCCGGCGTCAATACGGGATAATACCGCGCCACATAGCAGAACTTTAAAA
GTGCTCATCATTGGAAAACGTTCTTCGGGGCGAAAACTCTCAAGGATCTTACCGCTGTTGAGATCCAGTT
CGATGTAACCCACTCGTGCACCCAACTGATCTTCAGCATCTTTTACTTTCACCAGCGTTTCTGGGTGAGC
AAAAACAGGAAGGCAAAATGCCGCAAAAAAGGGAATAAGGGCGACACGGAAATGTTGAATACTCATACTC
TTCCTTTTTCAATATTATTGAAGCATTTATCAGGGTTATTGTCTCATGAGCGGATACATATTTGAATGTA
TTTAGAAAAATAAACAAATAGGGGTTCCGCGCACATTTCCCCGAAAAGTGCCACCTGTCATGACCAAAAT
CCCTTAACGTGAGTTTTCGTTCCACTGAGCGTCAGACCCCGTAGAAAAGATCAAAGGATCTTCTTGAGAT
CCTTTTTTTCTGCGCGTAATCTGCTGCTTGCAAACAAAAAAACCACCGCTACCAGCGGTGGTTTGTTTGC
CGGATCAAGAGCTACCAACTCTTTTTCCGAAGGTAACTGGCTTCAGCAGAGCGCAGATACCAAATACTGT
TCTTCTAGTGTAGCCGTAGTTAGGCCACCACTTCAAGAACTCTGTAGCACCGCCTACATACCTCGCTCTG
CTAATCCTGTTACCAGTGGCTGCTGCCAGTGGCGATAAGTCGTGTCTTACCGGGTTGGACTCAAGACGAT
AGTTACCGGATAAGGCGCAGCGGTCGGGCTGAACGGGGGGTTCGTGCACACAGCCCAGCTTGGAGCGAAC
GACCTACACCGAACTGAGATACCTACAGCGTGAGCTATGAGAAAGCGCCACGCTTCCCGAAGGGAGAAAG
GCGGACAGGTATCCGGTAAGCGGCAGGGTCGGAACAGGAGAGCGCACGAGGGAGCTTCCAGGGGGAAACG
CCTGGTATCTTTATAGTCCTGTCGGGTTTCGCCACCTCTGACTTGAGCGTCGATTTTTGTGATGCTCGTC
AGGGGGGCGGAGCCTATGGAAAAACGCCAGCAACGCGGCCTTTTTACGGTTCCTGGCCTTTTGCTGGCCT
TTTGCTCACATGTTCTTTCCTGCGTTATCCCCTGATTCTGTGGATAACCGTGCGGCCGCCAATTGAGACC
AGTCCCTATCAGTGATAGAGATTGACATCCCTATCAGTGATAGAGATACTGAGCACGGATCTGAAAGAGG
AGAAAGGATCTATGGCGAGTAGCGAAGACGTTATCAAAGAGTTCATGCGTTTCAAAGTTCGTATGGAAGG
TTCCGTTAACGGTCACGAGTTCGAAATCGAAGGTGAAGGTGAAGGTCGTCCGTACGAAGGTACTCAGACC
GCTAAACTGAAAGTTACCAAAGGTGGTCCGCTGCCGTTCGCTTGGGACATCCTGTCCCCGCAGTTCCAGT
ACGGTTCCAAAGCTTACGTTAAACACCCGGCTGACATCCCGGACTACCTGAAACTGTCCTTCCCGGAAGG
TTTCAAATGGGAACGTGTTATGAACTTCGAAGACGGTGGTGTTGTTACCGTTACCCAGGACTCCTCCCTG
CAAGACGGTGAGTTCATCTACAAAGTTAAACTGCGTGGTACTAACTTCCCGTCCGACGGTCCGGTTATGC
AGAAAAAAACCATGGGTTGGGAAGCTTCCACCGAACGTATGTACCCGGAAGACGGTGCTCTGAAAGGTGA
AATCAAAATGCGTCTGAAACTGAAAGACGGTGGTCACTACGACGCTGAAGTTAAAACCACCTACATGGCT
AAAAAACCGGTTCAGCTGCCGGGTGCTTACAAAACCGACATCAAACTGGACATCACCTCCCACAACGAAG
ACTACACCATCGTTGAACAGTACGAACGTGCTGAAGGTCGTCACTCCACCGGTGCTTAATAAGGATCTCC
AGGCATCAAATAAAACGAAAGGCTCAGTCGAAAGACTGGGCCTTTCGTTTTATCTGTTGTTTGTCGGTGA
ACGCTCTCTACTAGAGTCACACTGGCTCACCTTCGGGTGGGCCTTTCTGCGTTTATAAG
Features (pLannotate 1.2.2; 7 found; start..end, strand, type, name):
    116..976     -  CDS            AmpR: β-lactamase; bla; confers resistance to ampicillin, carbenicillin, and related antibiotics
    977..1081    -  promoter       AmpR promoter: bla
   1184..1772    +  rep_origin     ori: high-copy-number ColE1/pMB1/pBR322/pUC origin of replication
   1893..1946    +  promoter       PLtetO-1 promoter (fragment): modified phage lambda PL promoter with tet operator sites (Lutz and Bujard, 1997)
   1972..2646    +  CDS            mRFP1: mRFP1 is a basic (constitutively fluorescent) red fluorescent protein published in 2002, derived from Discosoma sp.. It is reported to be a somewhat slowly-maturing monomer with low acid sensitivity.
   2667..2738    +  terminator     rrnB T1 terminator: transcription terminator T1 from the E. coli rrnB gene
   2754..2781    +  terminator     T7Te terminator: phage T7 early transcription terminator
