[The description below was written by a language model from this plasmid's Addgene catalogue record and pLannotate feature annotations shown in this document.]
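Description:
pYTK089 is a small (about 2.8 kb) high-copy bacterial plasmid from a modular yeast toolkit (YTK) for multipart hierarchical assembly. It supplies the AmpR-ColE1 module as a "Type 8a" part. The backbone is listed as self-made and the insert as synthetic, introduced through BsmBI sites that were destroyed during cloning. The plasmid is propagated in E. coli under ampicillin selection. Here the part being carried also provides the maintenance functions. The β-lactamase gene, driven by its native bla promoter, confers resistance to ampicillin and related antibiotics. The adjacent ColE1/pUC-type origin supports high-copy replication.

The feature table also shows a bacterial red fluorescent reporter cassette. It consists of a fragment of the PLtetO-1 promoter upstream of the mRFP1 coding sequence, followed by the rrnB T1 and T7Te transcription terminators. The record does not state the role of this cassette. In assembly toolkits of this kind such a cassette commonly acts as a visual dropout marker: it is replaced when other parts are assembled in, so correct clones can be told apart from red colonies carrying the uncut parent. That interpretation is not confirmed by the catalogue fields.

According to the depositor's comments, Type 7, 8a and 8b parts are combined to build vectors for yeast chromosomal integration. In that arrangement pYTK089 contributes the E. coli selection and replication functions needed to construct and amplify the integration vector in bacteria. It carries no annotated yeast origin or yeast selectable marker of its own, so those elements must come from other parts in the assembly.
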