Addgene plasmid #65196: pYTK089
Purpose: Encodes AmpR-ColE1 as a Type 8a part to be used in the Dueber YTK system
Depositing lab: John Dueber. Depositing organization: University of California, Berkeley. Publication: A Highly Characterized Yeast Toolkit for Modular, Multipart Assembly. Lee ME, DeLoache WC, Cervantes B, Dueber JE. ACS Synth Biol. 2015 Apr 14. 10.1021/sb500366v PubMed 25871405.
Backbone
  Vector backbone: self-made
  Vector type: Bacterial Expression
Growth in bacteria
  Bacterial resistance: Ampicillin, 100 μg/mL
  Growth temperature: 37°C
  Growth strain: DH10B
  Copy number: High Copy
Gene/Insert
  Gene/Insert name: AmpR-ColE1
  Species: Synthetic
  Cloning method: Restriction Enzyme; 5′ cloning site BsmBI (destroyed during cloning); 3′ cloning site BsmBI (destroyed during cloning)
Terms and licenses: Academic/Nonprofit Terms; Industry Terms: Not Available to Industry
Depositor comments: Combination of part Types 7, 8a, and 8b are used for Yeast Chromosomal Integration in the Dueber YTK. For more information, please visit the supplemental information in PMID:25871405.
How to cite: pYTK089 was a gift from John Dueber (Addgene plasmid # 65196 ; http://n2t.net/addgene:65196 ; RRID:Addgene_65196)
