>Addgene plasmid #65196 | pYTK089 | addgene partial sequence | sequence record 112252 | pRS414-R 5'-CACCTCTGACTTGAGCGTCG-3'
GGGGGGCGGAGCCTATGGAAAAACGCCAGCAACGCGGCCTTTTTACGGTTCCTGGCCTTTTGCTGGCCTT
TTGCTCACATGTTCTTTCCTGCGTTATCCCCTGATTCTGTGGATAACCGTGCGGCCGCCAATTGAGACCA
GTCCCTATCAGTGATAGAGATTGACATCCCTATCAGTGATAGAGATACTGAGCACGGATCTGAAAGAGGA
GAAAGGATCTATGGCGAGTAGCGAAGACGTTATCAAAGAGTTCATGCGTTTCAAAGTTCGTATGGAAGGT
TCCGTTAACGGTCACGAGTTCGAAATCGAAGGTGAAGGTGAAGGTCGTCCGTACGAAGGTACTCAGACCG
CTAAACTGAAAGTTACCAAAGGTGGTCCGCTGCCGTTCGCTTGGGACATCCTGTCCCCGCAGTTCCAGTA
CGGTTCCAAAGCTTACGTTAAACACCCGGCTGACATCCCGGACTACCTGAAACTGTCCTTCCCGGAAGGT
TTCAAATGGGAACGTGTTATGAACTTCGAAGACGGTGGTGTTGTTACCGTTACCCAGGACTCCTCCCTGC
AAGACGGTGAGTTCATCTACAAAGTTAAACTGCGTGGTACTAACTTCCCGTCCGACGGTCCGGTTATGCA
GAAAAAAACCATGGGTTGGGAAGCTTCCACCGAACGTATGTACCCGGAAGACGGTGCTCTGAAAGGTGAA
ATCAAAATGCGTCTGAAACTGAAAGACGGTGGTCACTA
