>Addgene plasmid #65196 | pYTK089 | addgene partial sequence | sequence record 112771 | Amp-F 5'-AAGCCCTCCCGTATCGTAGT-3'
ATGGATGAACGAAATAGACAGATCGCTGAGATAGGTGCCTCACTGATTAAGCATTGGTAACTGTCAGACC
AAGTTTACTCATATATACTTTAGATTGATTTAAAACTTCATTTTTAATTTAAAAGGATCTAGGTGAAGAT
CCTTTTTGATAATCGCGGCCGCTCGGTGAGACCGACTTATAAACGCAGAAAGGCCCACCCGAAGGTGAGC
CAGTGTGACTCTAGTAGAGAGCGTTCACCGACAAACAACAGATAAAACGAAAGGCCCAGTCTTTCGACTG
AGCCTTTCGTTTTATTTGATGCCTGGAGATCCTTATTAAGCACCGGTGGAGTGACGACCTTCAGCACGTT
CGTACTGTTCAACGATGGTGTAGTCTTCGTTGTGGGAGGTGATGTCCAGTTTGATGTCGGTTTTGTAAGC
ACCCGGCAGCTGAACCGGTTTTTTAGCCATGTAGGTGGTTTTAACTTCAGCGTCGTAGTGACCACCGTCT
TTCAGTTTCAGACGCATTTTGATTTCACCTTTCAGAGCACCGTCTTCCGGGTACATACGTTCGGTGGAAG
CTTCCCAACCCATGGTTTTTTTCTGCATAACCGGACCGTCGGACGGGAAGTTAGTACCACGCAGTTTAAC
T
